Addgene plasmid #185151: pST_CAHS2_PARRC_98-130 (pBS0268)
Purpose: For the mammalian expression of the tardigrade protein CAHS2_PARRC_98-130. This is one of the top performing targets in our apoptosis assay (it protected from apoptosis).
Depositing lab: Pamela Silver. Depositing organization: Harvard Medical School. Publication: Natural and Designed Proteins Inspired by Extremotolerant Organisms Can Form Condensates and Attenuate Apoptosis in Human Cells. Veling MT, Nguyen DT, Thadani NN, Oster ME, Rollins NJ, Brock KP, Bethel NP, Lim S, Baker D, Way JC, Marks DS, Chang RL, Silver PA. ACS Synth Biol. 2022 Mar 18;11(3):1292-1302. doi: 10.1021/acssynbio.1c00572. Epub 2022 Feb 18. PubMed 35176859.
Backbone
  Vector backbone: YK 02
  Vector type: Mammalian Expression
Growth in bacteria
  Bacterial resistance: Ampicillin, 100 μg/mL
  Growth temperature: 37°C
  Growth strain: DH5alpha
  Copy number: High Copy
Gene/Insert
  Gene/Insert name: CAHS2_PARRC_98-130
  Species: P. richtersi
  Insert size (bp): 300
  Cloning method: Gibson Cloning
Terms and licenses: Academic/Nonprofit Terms; Industry Terms: Not Available to Industry
Depositor comments: This is one of the top performing targets in our apoptosis assay (it protected from apoptosis). See supplemental table 2 in our paper to see its performance in our assay. The negative control for this assay is pSecTag2 B which can be obtained from Thermo here https://www.thermofisher.com/order/catalog/product/V90020
How to cite: pST_CAHS2_PARRC_98-130 (pBS0268) was a gift from Pamela Silver (Addgene plasmid # 185151 ; http://n2t.net/addgene:185151 ; RRID:Addgene_185151)
