[The description below was written by a language model from this plasmid's Addgene catalogue record and pLannotate feature annotations shown in this document.]
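Description:
pST_CAHS2_PARRC_98-130 (pBS0268) is a 5.2 kb mammalian expression plasmid built by Gibson cloning on a backbone recorded as YK 02. It carries a short fragment of the tardigrade protein CAHS2 from Paramacrobiotus richtersi. It is propagated in E. coli as a high-copy plasmid through a ColE1/pUC-type origin and selected with ampicillin via a β-lactamase gene under its own promoter. An f1 origin is also present. A second marker cassette places the Sh ble gene (resistance to bleomycin, phleomycin and Zeocin) behind tandem SV40 early and bacterial EM7 promoters, followed by an SV40 polyadenylation signal. This arrangement would in principle allow Zeocin selection in either mammalian cells or bacteria, although the record lists only ampicillin for bacterial growth.

The expression unit is driven by the human CMV immediate-early enhancer and promoter, with a T7 promoter just upstream of the coding region, and it ends in the bovine growth hormone polyadenylation signal. The annotated CAHS2 match is about 100 bp, consistent with residues 98–130 of the protein. It is followed closely by a partial FLAG epitope match, suggesting a C-terminal tag for detection. The catalogue gives the insert as 300 bp, so the cloned segment probably includes flanking sequence not resolved by the automated annotation. Several small hits, such as the HIV-1 LTR, lacI and second ble fragments, are likely backbone remnants or annotation artefacts.

CAHS proteins are cytosolic, heat-soluble, intrinsically disordered tardigrade proteins implicated in desiccation tolerance. This construct was made to express the fragment in human cells. The depositors report it as one of the top performers in their apoptosis assay, where it protected cells from apoptosis, with pSecTag2 B serving as the negative control.
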