Features (pLannotate 1.2.2; 22 found; start..end, strand, type, name):
     24..76      -  misc_feature   bom (fragment): basis of mobility region from pBR322
    231..610     +  enhancer       CMV enhancer: human cytomegalovirus immediate early enhancer
    611..814     +  promoter       CMV promoter: human cytomegalovirus (CMV) immediate early promoter
    810..843     +  LTR            5' LTR (truncated) (fragment): truncated 5' long terminal repeat (LTR) from HIV-1
    859..877     +  promoter       T7 promoter: promoter for bacteriophage T7 RNA polymerase
    904..1002    +  CDS            CAHS 106094 (fragment): CAHS2_PARRC - Protein inferred from homology: Swiss-Prot protein existence level 3. Cytosolic heat soluble protein acting as a molecular shield in water-deficient condition (PubMed:28306513). Tardigrade-specific intrinsically disordered proteins (TDPs) are essential for desiccation tolerance by forming non-crystalline amorphous solids upon desiccation, and this vitrified state mirrors their protective capabilities (PubMed:28306513). From Paramacrobiotus richtersi (Water bear) (Macrobiotus richtersi).
   1018..1038    +  CDS            FLAG (fragment): FLAG® epitope tag, followed by an enterokinase cleavage site
   1220..1444    +  polyA_signal   bGH poly(A) signal: bovine growth hormone polyadenylation signal
   1448..1469    +  promoter       SV40 promoter (fragment): SV40 enhancer and early promoter
   1490..1918    +  rep_origin     f1 ori (sequence partly withheld): f1 bacteriophage origin of replication; arrow indicates direction of (+) strand synthesis
   1932..2261    +  promoter       SV40 promoter: SV40 enhancer and early promoter
   2309..2356    +  promoter       EM7 promoter: synthetic bacterial promoter&nbsp
   2375..2749    +  CDS            BleoR: antibiotic-binding protein; Sh ble from Streptoalloteichus hindustanus; confers resistance to bleomycin, phleomycin, and Zeocin™
   2759..2884    +  CDS            ble (fragment): BLE_KLEPN - Experimental evidence at protein level: Swiss-Prot protein existence level 1. Binding protein with a strong affinity to the bleomycin family of antibiotics. Binds to CL990; an antimitotic-antibiotic compound. From Klebsiella pneumoniae.
   2879..3000    +  polyA_signal   SV40 poly(A) signal: SV40 polyadenylation signal
   3073..3089    -  protein_bind   lac operator: The lac repressor binds to the lac operator to inhibit transcription in E. coli. This inhibition can be relieved by adding lactose or isopropyl-β-D-thiogalactopyranoside (IPTG). lac repressor encoded by lacI
   3097..3127    -  promoter       lac promoter: promoter for the E. coli lac operon
   3142..3163    -  protein_bind   CAP binding site: CAP binding activates transcription in the presence of cAMP. E. coli catabolite activator protein
   3176..3268    -  CDS            lacI (fragment): lac repressor; lacI; The lac repressor binds to the lac operator to inhibit transcription in E. coli. This inhibition can be relieved by adding lactose or isopropyl-β-D-thiogalactopyranoside (IPTG).
   3451..4039    -  rep_origin     ori: high-copy-number ColE1/pMB1/pBR322/pUC origin of replication
   4210..5070    -  CDS            AmpR: β-lactamase; bla; confers resistance to ampicillin, carbenicillin, and related antibiotics
   5071..5175    -  promoter       AmpR promoter: bla
>Addgene plasmid #185151 | pST_CAHS2_PARRC_98-130 (pBS0268) | addgene full sequence | sequence record 366645 | Addgene NGS Result
GATCGGGAGATCTCCCGATCCCCTATGGTGCACTCTCAGTACAATCTGCTCTGATGCCGCATAGTTAAGC
CAGTATCTGCTCCCTGCTTGTGTGTTGGAGGTCGCTGAGTAGTGCGCGAGCAAAATTTAAGCTACAACAA
GGCAAGGCTTGACCGACAATTGCATGAAGAATCTGCTTAGGGTTAGGCGTTTTGCGCTGCTTCGCGATGT
ACGGGCCAGATATACGCGTTGACATTGATTATTGACTAGTTATTAATAGTAATCAATTACGGGGTCATTA
GTTCATAGCCCATATATGGAGTTCCGCGTTACATAACTTACGGTAAATGGCCCGCCTGGCTGACCGCCCA
ACGACCCCCGCCCATTGACGTCAATAATGACGTATGTTCCCATAGTAACGCCAATAGGGACTTTCCATTG
ACGTCAATGGGTGGAGTATTTACGGTAAACTGCCCACTTGGCAGTACATCAAGTGTATCATATGCCAAGT
ACGCCCCCTATTGACGTCAATGACGGTAAATGGCCCGCCTGGCATTATGCCCAGTACATGACCTTATGGG
ACTTTCCTACTTGGCAGTACATCTACGTATTAGTCATCGCTATTACCATGGTGATGCGGTTTTGGCAGTA
CATCAATGGGCGTGGATAGCGGTTTGACTCACGGGGATTTCCAAGTCTCCACCCCATTGACGTCAATGGG
AGTTTGTTTTGGCACCAAAATCAACGGGACTTTCCAAAATGTCGTAACAACTCCGCCCCATTGACGCAAA
TGGGCGGTAGGCGTGTACGGTGGGAGGTCTATATAAGCAGAGCTCTCTGGCTAACTAGAGAACCCACTGC
TTACTGGCTTATCGAAATTAATACGACTCACTATAGGGAGACCCAAGCTGGCTAGCCACCATGGCCGCCA
AGACTAGAGAGAACGAGATGCTGGGCCAGCAGTACGAGAAAGAGTTGGAGCGGAAGTCCGAGGCTTACAG
AAAACACCAGGAGGTGGAGGCCTGAGGATCTGGGGACTACAAGGACGACGACGACAAGTGAATTGCCAAT
TGAAATTTGACGGCCTATGTCACTGAAACTATCCAAACACCCCATGTCGATACTGAACGTATCGACGCAT
ACCTCCTTCCTTGAAAACGCACAATCATACAACTGGGCACATAATGCGTACGCCCATCTAGTACACCCAT
CTCTGTAGGTACCCGCTGATCAGCCTCGACTGTGCCTTCTAGTTGCCAGCCATCTGTTGTTTGCCCCTCC
CCCGTGCCTTCCTTGACCCTGGAAGGTGCCACTCCCACTGTCCTTTCCTAATAAAATGAGGAAATTGCAT
CGCATTGTCTGAGTAGGTGTCATTCTATTCTGGGGGGTGGGGTGGGGCAGGACAGCAAGGGGGAGGATTG
GGAAGACAATAGCAGGCATGCTGGGGATGCGGTGGGCTCTATGGCTTCTGAGGCGGAAAGAACCAGCTGG
GGCTCTAGGGGGTATCCCC
[124 nt withheld, positions 1490-1613]
C
[91 nt withheld, positions 1615-1705]
A
[49 nt withheld, positions 1707-1755]
CCTTTGACGTTGGAGTCCACGTTCTTT
[37 nt withheld, positions 1783-1819]
ACCCTATCTCGGTCTATTCTTTTGATTTATAAGGGATTTTGCCGATTTCGGCCTATTGGTTAAAAAATGA
GCTGATTTAACAAAAATTTAACGCGAATTAATTCTGTGGAATGTGTGTCAGTTAGGGTGTGGAAAGTCCC
CAGGCTCCCCAGCAGGCAGAAGTATGCAAAGCATGCATCTCAATTAGTCAGCAACCAGGTGTGGAAAGTC
CCCAGGCTCCCCAGCAGGCAGAAGTATGCAAAGCATGCATCTCAATTAGTCAGCAACCATAGTCCCGCCC
CTAACTCCGCCCATCCCGCCCCTAACTCCGCCCAGTTCCGCCCATTCTCCGCCCCATGGCTGACTAATTT
TTTTTATTTATGCAGAGGCCGAGGCCGCCTCTGCCTCTGAGCTATTCCAGAAGTAGTGAGGAGGCTTTTT
TGGAGGCCTAGGCTTTTGCAAAAAGCTCCCGGGAGCTTGTATATCCATTTTCGGATCTGATCAGCACGTG
TTGACAATTAATCATCGGCATAGTATATCGGCATAGTATAATACGACAAGGTGAGGAACTAAACCATGGC
CAAGTTGACCAGTGCCGTTCCGGTGCTCACCGCGCGCGACGTCGCCGGAGCGGTCGAGTTCTGGACCGAC
CGGCTCGGGTTCTCCCGGGACTTCGTGGAGGACGACTTCGCCGGTGTGGTCCGGGACGACGTGACCCTGT
TCATCAGCGCGGTCCAGGACCAGGTGGTGCCGGACAACACCCTGGCCTGGGTGTGGGTGCGCGGCCTGGA
CGAGCTGTACGCCGAGTGGTCGGAGGTCGTGTCCACGAACTTCCGGGACGCCTCCGGGCCGGCCATGACC
GAGATCGGCGAGCAGCCGTGGGGGCGGGAGTTCGCCCTGCGCGACCCGGCCGGCAACTGCGTGCACTTCG
TGGCCGAGGAGCAGGACTGACACGTGCTACGAGATTTCGATTCCACCGCCGCCTTCTATGAAAGGTTGGG
CTTCGGAATCGTTTTCCGGGACGCCGGCTGGATGATCCTCCAGCGCGGGGATCTCATGCTGGAGTTCTTC
GCCCACCCCAACTTGTTTATTGCAGCTTATAATGGTTACAAATAAAGCAATAGCATCACAAATTTCACAA
ATAAAGCATTTTTTTCACTGCATTCTAGTTGTGGTTTGTCCAAACTCATCAATGTATCTTATCATGTCTG
TATACCGTCGACCTCTAGCTAGAGCTTGGCGTAATCATGGTCATAGCTGTTTCCTGTGTGAAATTGTTAT
CCGCTCACAATTCCACACAACATACGAGCCGGAAGCATAAAGTGTAAAGCCTGGGGTGCCTAATGAGTGA
GCTAACTTACATTAATTGCGTTGCGCTCACTGCCCGCTTTCCAGTCGGGAAACCTGTCGTGCCAGCTGCA
TTAATGAATCGGCCAACGCGCGGGGAGAGGCGGTTTGCGTATTGGGCGCTCTTCCGCTTCCTCGCTCACT
GACTCGCTGCGCTCGGTCGTTCGGCTGCGGCGAGCGGTATCAGCTCACTCAAAGGCGGTAATACGGTTAT
CCACAGAATCAGGGGATAACGCAGGAAAGAACATGTGAGCAAAAGGCCAGCAAAAGGCCAGGAACCGTAA
AAAGGCCGCGTTGCTGGCGTTTTTCCATAGGCTCCGCCCCCCTGACGAGCATCACAAAAATCGACGCTCA
AGTCAGAGGTGGCGAAACCCGACAGGACTATAAAGATACCAGGCGTTTCCCCCTGGAAGCTCCCTCGTGC
GCTCTCCTGTTCCGACCCTGCCGCTTACCGGATACCTGTCCGCCTTTCTCCCTTCGGGAAGCGTGGCGCT
TTCTCATAGCTCACGCTGTAGGTATCTCAGTTCGGTGTAGGTCGTTCGCTCCAAGCTGGGCTGTGTGCAC
GAACCCCCCGTTCAGCCCGACCGCTGCGCCTTATCCGGTAACTATCGTCTTGAGTCCAACCCGGTAAGAC
ACGACTTATCGCCACTGGCAGCAGCCACTGGTAACAGGATTAGCAGAGCGAGGTATGTAGGCGGTGCTAC
AGAGTTCTTGAAGTGGTGGCCTAACTACGGCTACACTAGAAGAACAGTATTTGGTATCTGCGCTCTGCTG
AAGCCAGTTACCTTCGGAAAAAGAGTTGGTAGCTCTTGATCCGGCAAACAAACCACCGCTGGTAGCGGTG
GTTTTTTTGTTTGCAAGCAGCAGATTACGCGCAGAAAAAAAGGATCTCAAGAAGATCCTTTGATCTTTTC
TACGGGGTCTGACGCTCAGTGGAACGAAAACTCACGTTAAGGGATTTTGGTCATGAGATTATCAAAAAGG
ATCTTCACCTAGATCCTTTTAAATTAAAAATGAAGTTTTAAATCAATCTAAAGTATATATGAGTAAACTT
GGTCTGACAGTTACCAATGCTTAATCAGTGAGGCACCTATCTCAGCGATCTGTCTATTTCGTTCATCCAT
AGTTGCCTGACTCCCCGTCGTGTAGATAACTACGATACGGGAGGGCTTACCATCTGGCCCCAGTGCTGCA
ATGATACCGCGAGACCCACGCTCACCGGCTCCAGATTTATCAGCAATAAACCAGCCAGCCGGAAGGGCCG
AGCGCAGAAGTGGTCCTGCAACTTTATCCGCCTCCATCCAGTCTATTAATTGTTGCCGGGAAGCTAGAGT
AAGTAGTTCGCCAGTTAATAGTTTGCGCAACGTTGTTGCCATTGCTACAGGCATCGTGGTGTCACGCTCG
TCGTTTGGTATGGCTTCATTCAGCTCCGGTTCCCAACGATCAAGGCGAGTTACATGATCCCCCATGTTGT
GCAAAAAAGCGGTTAGCTCCTTCGGTCCTCCGATCGTTGTCAGAAGTAAGTTGGCCGCAGTGTTATCACT
CATGGTTATGGCAGCACTGCATAATTCTCTTACTGTCATGCCATCCGTAAGATGCTTTTCTGTGACTGGT
GAGTACTCAACCAAGTCATTCTGAGAATAGTGTATGCGGCGACCGAGTTGCTCTTGCCCGGCGTCAATAC
GGGATAATACCGCGCCACATAGCAGAACTTTAAAAGTGCTCATCATTGGAAAACGTTCTTCGGGGCGAAA
ACTCTCAAGGATCTTACCGCTGTTGAGATCCAGTTCGATGTAACCCACTCGTGCACCCAACTGATCTTCA
GCATCTTTTACTTTCACCAGCGTTTCTGGGTGAGCAAAAACAGGAAGGCAAAATGCCGCAAAAAAGGGAA
TAAGGGCGACACGGAAATGTTGAATACTCATACTCTTCCTTTTTCAATATTATTGAAGCATTTATCAGGG
TTATTGTCTCATGAGCGGATACATATTTGAATGTATTTAGAAAAATAAACAAATAGGGGTTCCGCGCACA
TTTCCCCGAAAAGTGCCACCTGACGTCGACG
